>Addgene plasmid #72013 | Sema3b(L)-AP-His | depositor full sequence | sequence record 136383 | Sema3b(L)-AP-His sequence 8699 bps
GTCGAGGTCTCGACGGTATCGATTGACATTGATTATTGACTAGCTAGTTATTAATAGTAATCAATTACGG
GGTCATTAGTTCATAGCCCATATATGGAGTTCCGCGTTACATAACTTACGGTAAATGGCCCGCCTGGCTG
ACCGCCCAACGACCCCCGCCCATTGACGTCAATAATGACGTATGTTCCCATAGTAACGCCAATAGGGACT
TTCCATTGACGTCAATGGGTGGAGTATTTACGGTAAACTGCCCACTTGGCAGTACATCAAGTGTATCATA
TGCCAAGTCCGCCCCCTATTGACGTCAATGACGGTAAATGGCCCGCCTGGCATTATGCCCAGTACATGAC
CTTACGGGACTTTCCTACTTGGCAGTACATCTACGTATTAGTCATCGCTATTACCATGGTGATGCGGTTT
TGGCAGTACACCAATGGGCGTGGATAGCGGTTTGACTCACGGGGATTTCCAAGTCTCCACCCCATTGACG
TCAATGGGAGTTTGTTTTGGCACCAAAATCAACGGGACTTTCCAAAATGTCGTAATAACCCCGCCCCGTT
GACGCAAATGGGCGGTAGGCGTGTACGGTGGGAGGTCTATATAAGCAGAGCTCGTTTAGTGAACCGTCAG
ATCGCCTGGAGACGCCATCCACGCTGTTTTGACCTCCATAGAAGACACCGGGACCGATCCAGCCTCCGCG
GCCGGGAACGGTGCATTGGAACGCGGATTCCCCGTGCCAAGAGTGACGTAAGTACCGCCTATAGACTCTA
TAGGCACACCCCTTTGGCTCTTATGCATGCTATACTGTTTTTGGCTTGGGGCCTATACACCCCCGCTTCC
ATATGCTATAGGTGATGGTATAGCTTAGCCTATAGGTGTGGGTTATTGACCATTATTGACCACTCCCCTA
TTGGTGACGATACTTTCCATTACTAATCCATAACATGGCTCTTTGCCACAACTATCTCTATTGGCTATAT
GCCAATACTCTGTCCTTCAGAGACTGACACGGACTCTGTATTTTTACAGGATGGGGTCCCATTTATTATT
TACAAATTCACATATACAACAACGCCGTCCCCCGTGCCCGCAGTTTTTATTAAACATAGCGTGGGATCTC
CACGCGAATCTCGGGTACGTGTTCCGGACATGGGCTCTTCTCCGGTAGCGGCGGAGCTTCCACATCCGAG
CCCTGGTCCCATGCCTCCAGCGGCTCATGGTCGCTCGGCAGCTCCTTGCTCCTAACAGTGGAGGCCAGAC
TTAGGCACAGCACAATGCCCACCACCACCAGTGTGCCGCACAAGGCCGTGGCGGTAGGGTATGTGTCTGA
AAATGAGCTCGGAGATTGGGCTCGCACCGCTGACGCAGATGGAAGACTTAAGGCAGCGGCAGAAGAAGAT
GCAGGCAGCTGAGTTGTTGTATTCTGATAAGAGTCAGAGGTAACTCCCGTTGCGGTGCTGTTAACGGTGG
AGGGCAGTGTAGTCTGAGCAGTACTCGTTGCTGCCGCGCGCGCCACCAGACATAATAGCTGACAGACTAA
CAGACTGTTCCTTTCCATGGGTCTTTTCTGCAGAAGCTTGAATTCTCGAGGATCCGCGGCCGCGCCACCA
TGGGGCGGGCTGAGGCCGCCGCCATGATCCCAGGCCTGGCCCTTCTCTGGGTAGCAGGGCTAGGGGATAC
TGCCCCTAACCTTCCCCGCCTTCGGCTCTCCTTTCAAGAATTACAGGCCCGGCATGGTGTCCGAACCTTC
AGGCTGGAGCGGACCTGCTGTTATGAAGCCTTGCTGGTGGATGAGGAGCGTGGACGCCTGTTTGTGGGTG
CTGAGAACCACGTGGCTTCCCTCAGCCTGGACAACATCAGCAAGCGAGCCAAGAAGCTGGCCTGGCCCGC
CCCCGTGGAATGGCGTGAAGAATGCAACTGGGCAGGGAAGGACATTGGTACCGAGTGCATGAACTTCGTG
AAGCTGCTGCACACCTACAACCACACCCACTTGCTGGCCTGTGGCACAGGGGCTTTCCACCCAACCTGTG
CCTTTGTGGAGGTGGGCCACCGGCTGGAGGAACCCATGCTTCAACTGGACCGGAGGAAACTTGAGGACGG
CAAGGGGAAGACTCCTTATGACCCAAGGCATCGGGCTGCCTCGGTGCTGGTGGGGGAAGAACTGTATTCT
GGGGTGACAGCAGACCTTATGGGCCGGGACTTTACCATCTTTCGAAGCCTTGGTCAGAATCCGAGTCTCC
GAACAGAGCCCCATGATTCCCGCTGGCTCAATGAACCCAAGTTTGTCAAGGTCTTTTGGATCCCAGAGAG
TGAGAACCCTGATGACGATAAAATCTATTTCTTCTTCCGCGAGTCCGCTGTGGAAGCAGCACCAGCAATG
GGGCGCATGTCTGTGTCTCGTGTTGGCCAGATCTGCAGGAATGACCTGGGTGGCCAGCGGAGCTTGGTCA
ACAAATGGACCACATTTCTGAAGGCGCGGCTTGTGTGCTCAGTACCTGGAGTTGAGGGTGACACCCACTT
TGACCAACTTCAGGATGTTTTCCTTCTGTCCTCCCGAGACCGCCAGACACCTCTTCTCTATGCTGTCTTC
TCCACCTCCAGTGGTGTCTTCCAGGGCTCTGCTGTGTGCGTGTACAGCATGAACGATGTGCGCCGAGCCT
TCTTGGGACCTTTTGCTCACAAAGAGGGGCCTACACACCAGTGGGTGTCCTACCAGGGTCGTGTCCCCTA
CCCAAGACCTGGCATGTGCCCCAGCAAGACCTTTGGCACCTTCAGCTCCACCAAGGACTTCCCAGATGAC
GTTATCCAGTTTGCTCGGAACCACCCTCTCATGTACAACCCAGTCCTGCCCATGGGGGGGCGCCCTCTCT
TCCTACAAGTGGGAGCTGGGTACACCTTCACCCAAATCGCCGCAGACCGAGTAGCAGCTGCCGATGGACA
CTACGATGTTCTCTTCATTGGTACAGATGTGGGCACAGTGCTGAAAGTGATCTCAGTCCCCAAAGGCAGC
CGACCTAATTCTGAAGGACTTCTCCTGGAAGAGCTGCAGGTGTTCGAGGACTCTGCCGCTATCACCAGCA
TGCAAATCTCCTCTAAAAGGCAACAACTCTACATAGCATCGCGCAGCGCAGTGGCCCAGATTGCTTTGCA
TCGCTGCACTGCCCTAGGCCGCGCCTGCGCAGAATGCTGCTTGGCCCGTGATCCTTACTGCGCCTGGGAT
GGATCAGCTTGCACACGCTTCCAGCCTACGGCCAAGAGACGGTTCCGGAGGCAAGACATAAGGAATGGCG
ACCCCAGCACCCTATGCTCTGGAGACTCTTCTCACTCTGTGCTGCTGGAGAAGAAGGTGTTGGGTGTGGA
GAGCGGCAGCGCGTTTCTGGAGTGTGAGCCCCGCTCGCTCCAGGCGCATGTGCAGTGGACCTTCCAAGGT
GCAGGGGAGGCAGCTCACACCCAGGTGCTGGCTGAGGAGAGAGTAGAGCGCACTGCGCGGGGGCTGCTGT
TGCGGGGGCTGCGGCGCCAGGACTCTGGCGTGTATCTTTGCGTCGCGGTTGAACAAGGCTTTTCACAACC
ACTGCGTCGCCTGGTGCTGCATGTGTTGAGTGCGGCGCAGGCTGAACGACTGGCACGGGCAGAGGAAGCA
GCCGCTCCTGCACCTCCTGGCCCTAAACTCTGGTACCGGGACTTTCTGCAGTTGGTGGAGCCAGGCGGTG
GCGGAGGTGCAAACTCCCTGCGAATGTGCCGCCCGCAGCCCGGGCACCACTCTGTGGCAGCAGATTCACG
TCGTAAGGGTGGCGCGCCTGGATCTTCCGGAATCATCCCAGTTGAGGAGGAGAACCCGGACTTCTGGAAC
CGCGAGGCAGCCGAGGCCCTGGGTGCCGCCAAGAAGCTGCAGCCTGCACAGACAGCCGCCAAGAACCTCA
TCATCTTCCTGGGCGATGGGATGGGGGTGTCTACGGTGACAGCTGCCAGGATCCTAAAAGGGCAGAAGAA
GGACAAACTGGGGCCTGAGATACCCCTGGCCATGGACCGCTTCCCATATGTGGCTCTGTCCAAGACATAC
AATGTAGACAAACATGTGCCAGACAGTGGAGCCACAGCCACGGCCTACCTGTGCGGGGTCAAGGGCAACT
TCCAGACCATTGGCTTGAGTGCAGCCGCCCGCTTTAACCAGTGCAACACGACACGCGGCAACGAGGTCAT
CTCCGTGATGAATCGGGCCAAGAAAGCAGGGAAGTCAGTGGGAGTGGTAACCACCACACGAGTGCAGCAC
GCCTCGCCAGCCGGCACCTACGCCCACACGGTGAACCGCAACTGGTACTCGGACGCCGACGTGCCTGCCT
CGGCCCGCCAGGAGGGGTGCCAGGACATCGCTACGCAGCTCATCTCCAACATGGACATTGACGTGATCCT
AGGTGGGGGCCGAAAGTACATGTTTCGCATGGGAACCCCAGACCCTGAGTACCCAGATGACTACAGCCAA
GGTGGGACCAGGCTGGACGGGAAGAATCTGGTGCAGGAATGGCTGGCGAAGCGCCAGGGTGCCCGGTATG
TGTGGAACCGCACTGAGCTCATGCAGGCTTCCCTGGACCCGTCTGTGACCCATCTCATGGGTCTCTTTGA
GCCTGGAGACATGAAATACGAGATCCACCGAGACTCCACACTGGACCCCTCCCTGATGGAGATGACAGAG
GCTGCCCTGCGCCTGCTGAGCAGGAACCCCCGCGGCTTCTTCCTCTTCGTGGAGGGTGGTCGCATCGACC
ATGGTCATCATGAAAGCAGGGCTTACCGGGCACTGACTGAGACGATCATGTTCGACGACGCCATTGAGAG
GGCGGGCCAGCTCACCAGCGAGGAGGACACGCTGAGCCTCGTCACTGCCGACCACTCCCACGTCTTCTCC
TTCGGAGGCTACCCCCTGCGAGGGAGCTCCATCTTCGGGCTGGCCCCTGGCAAGGCCCGGGACAGGAAGG
CCTACACGGTCCTCCTATACGGAAACGGTCCAGGCTATGTGCTCAAGGACGGCGCCCGGCCGGATGTTAC
CGAGAGCGAGAGCGGGAGCCCCGAGTATCGGCAGCAGTCAGCAGTGCCCCTGGACGAAGAGACCCACGCA
GGCGAGGACGTGGCGGTGTTCGCGCGCGGCCCGCAGGCGCACCTGGTTCACGGCGTGCAGGAGCAGACCT
TCATAGCGCACGTCATGGCCTTCGCCGCCTGCCTGGAGCCCTACACCGCCTGCGACCTGGCGCCCCCCGC
CGGCACCACCGACGCCGCGCACCCGGGTCATCATCACCATCACCATTAATCTAGAGATCTTATTAAAGCA
GAACTTGTTTATTGCAGCTTATAATGGTTACAAATAAAGCAATAGCATCACAAATTTCACAAATAAAGCA
TTTTTTTCACTGCATTCTAGTTGTGGTTTGTCCAAACTCATCAATGTATCTTATCATGTCTGGTCGACTC
TAGCTAGACTCTTCCGCTTCCTCGCTCACTGACTCGCTGCGCTCGGTCGTTCGGCTGCGGCGAGCGGTAT
CAGCTCACTCAAAGGCGGTAATACGGTTATCCACAGAATCAGGGGATAACGCAGGAAAGAACATGTGAGC
AAAAGGCCAGCAAAAGGCCAGGAACCGTAAAAAGGCCGCGTTGCTGGCGTTTTTCCATAGGCTCCGCCCC
CCTGACGAGCATCACAAAAATCGACGCTCAAGTCAGAGGTGGCGAAACCCGACAGGACTATAAAGATACC
AGGCGTTTCCCCCTGGAAGCTCCCTCGTGCGCTCTCCTGTTCCGACCCTGCCGCTTACCGGATACCTGTC
CGCCTTTCTCCCTTCGGGAAGCGTGGCGCTTTCTCATAGCTCACGCTGTAGGTATCTCAGTTCGGTGTAG
GTCGTTCGCTCCAAGCTGGGCTGTGTGCACGAACCCCCCGTTCAGCCCGACCGCTGCGCCTTATCCGGTA
ACTATCGTCTTGAGTCCAACCCGGTAAGACACGACTTATCGCCACTGGCAGCAGCCACTGGTAACAGGAT
TAGCAGAGCGAGGTATGTAGGCGGTGCTACAGAGTTCTTGAAGTGGTGGCCTAACTACGGCTACACTAGA
AGAACAGTATTTGGTATCTGCGCTCTGCTGAAGCCAGTTACCTTCGGAAAAAGAGTTGGTAGCTCTTGAT
CCGGCAAACAAACCACCGCTGGTAGCGGTGGTTTTTTTGTTTGCAAGCAGCAGATTACGCGCAGAAAAAA
AGGATCTCAAGAAGATCCTTTGATCTTTTCTACGGGGTCTGACGCTCAGTGGAACGAAAACTCACGTTAA
GGGATTTTGGTCATGAGATTATCAAAAAGGATCTTCACCTAGATCCTTTTAAATTAAAAATGAAGTTTTA
AATCAATCTAAAGTATATATGAGTAAACTTGGTCTGACAGTTACCAATGCTTAATCAGTGAGGCACCTAT
CTCAGCGATCTGTCTATTTCGTTCATCCATAGTTGCCTGACTCCCCGTCGTGTAGATAACTACGATACGG
GAGGGCTTACCATCTGGCCCCAGTGCTGCAATGATACCGCGAGACCCACGCTCACCGGCTCCAGATTTAT
CAGCAATAAACCAGCCAGCCGGAAGGGCCGAGCGCAGAAGTGGTCCTGCAACTTTATCCGCCTCCATCCA
GTCTATTAATTGTTGCCGGGAAGCTAGAGTAAGTAGTTCGCCAGTTAATAGTTTGCGCAACGTTGTTGCC
ATTGCTACAGGCATCGTGGTGTCACGCTCGTCGTTTGGTATGGCTTCATTCAGCTCCGGTTCCCAACGAT
CAAGGCGAGTTACATGATCCCCCATGTTGTGCAAAAAAGCGGTTAGCTCCTTCGGTCCTCCGATCGTTGT
CAGAAGTAAGTTGGCCGCAGTGTTATCACTCATGGTTATGGCAGCACTGCATAATTCTCTTACTGTCATG
CCATCCGTAAGATGCTTTTCTGTGACTGGTGAGTACTCAACCAAGTCATTCTGAGAATAGTGTATGCGGC
GACCGAGTTGCTCTTGCCCGGCGTCAATACGGGATAATACCGCGCCACATAGCAGAACTTTAAAAGTGCT
CATCATTGGAAAACGTTCTTCGGGGCGAAAACTCTCAAGGATCTTACCGCTGTTGAGATCCAGTTCGATG
TAACCCACTCGTGCACCCAACTGATCTTCAGCATCTTTTACTTTCACCAGCGTTTCTGGGTGAGCAAAAA
CAGGAAGGCAAAATGCCGCAAAAAAGGGAATAAGGGCGACACGGAAATGTTGAATACTCATACTCTTCCT
TTTTCAATATTATTGAAGCATTTATCAGGGTTATTGTCTCATGAGCGGATACATATTTGAATGTATTTAG
AAAAATAAACAAATAGGGGTTCCGCGCACATTTCCCCGAAAAGTGCCACCTGACGTCTAAGAAACCATTA
TTATCATGACATTAACCTATAAAAATAGGCGTATCACGAGGCCCTTTCGTCTCGCGCGTTTCGGTGATGA
CGGTGAAAACCTCTGACACATGCAGCTCCCGGAGGAATGTGTGTCAGTTAGGGTGTGGAAAGTCCCCAGG
CTCCCCAGGCAGGCAGAAGTATGCAAAGCATGCATCTCAATTAGTCAGCAACCAGGTGTGGAAAGTCCCC
AGGCTCCCCAGCAGGCAGAAGTATGCAAAGCATGCATCTCAATTAGTCAGCAACCATAGTCCCGCCCCTA
ACTCCGCCCATCCCGCCCCTAACTCCGCCCAGTTCCGCCCATTCTCCGCCCCATGGCTGACTAATTTTTT
TTATTTATGCAGAGGCCGAGGCCGCCTCTGCCTCTGAGCTATTCCAGAAGTAGTGAGGAGGCTTTTTTGG
AGGCCTAGGCTTTTGCAAAAAGCTCCCGGGAGCTTGTATATCCATTTTCGTCCCGGAGACGGTCACAGCT
TGTCTGTAAGCGGATGCCGGGAGCAGACAAGCCCGTCAGGGCGCGTCAGCGGGTGTTGGCGGGTGTCGGG
GCTGGCTTAACTATGCGGCATCAGAGCAGATTGTACTGAGAGTGCACCATATGCGGTGTGAAATACCGCA
CAGATGCGTAAGGAGAAAATACCGCATCAGGAAATTGTAAGCGTTAATATTTTGTTAAAATTCGCGTTAA
ATTTTTGTTAAATCAGCTCATTTTTTAACCAATAGGCCGAAATCGGCAAAATCCCTTATAAATCAAAAGA
ATAGACCGAGATAGGGT
[37 nt withheld, positions 8208-8244]
AAAGAACGTGGACTCCAACGTCAAAGG
[49 nt withheld, positions 8272-8320]
T
[91 nt withheld, positions 8322-8412]
G
[124 nt withheld, positions 8414-8537]
CCATTCGCCATTCAGGCTGCGCAACTGTTGGGAAGGGCGATCGGTGCGGGCCTCTTCGCTATTACGCCAG
CTGGCGAAAGGGGGATGTGCTGCAAGGCGATTAAGTTGGGTAACGCCAGGGTTTTCCCAGTCACGACGTT
GTAAAACGACGGCCAGTGAATT
Features (pLannotate 1.2.2; 14 found; start..end, strand, type, name):
     25..408     +  enhancer       CMV enhancer: human cytomegalovirus immediate early enhancer
    410..609     +  promoter       CMV promoter: human cytomegalovirus (CMV) immediate early promoter
    748..1573    +  intron         CMV intron A: human cytomegalovirus intron A (Chapman et al., 1991)
   1610..3790    +  CDS            SEMA3B: SEM3B_HUMAN - Also known as SEMA5, SEMAA. Experimental evidence at protein level: Swiss-Prot protein existence level 1. Inhibits axonal extension by providing local signals to specify territories inaccessible for growing axons. From Homo sapiens (Human).
   3812..5263    +  CDS            SEAP: secreted alkaline phosphatase from human placenta The natural enzyme has a C-terminal transmembrane sequence that is replaced by a GPI anchor.
   5322..5443    +  polyA_signal   SV40 poly(A) signal: SV40 polyadenylation signal
   5652..6240    -  rep_origin     ori: high-copy-number ColE1/pMB1/pBR322/pUC origin of replication
   6411..7271    -  CDS            AmpR: β-lactamase; bla; confers resistance to ampicillin, carbenicillin, and related antibiotics
   7272..7376    -  promoter       AmpR promoter: bla
   7471..7506    +  CDS            rop (fragment): Rop protein, which maintains plasmids at low copy number; rop
   7529..7859    +  promoter       SV40 promoter: SV40 enhancer and early promoter
   7982..8081    +  misc_feature   bom (fragment): basis of mobility region from pBR322
   8109..8537    -  rep_origin     f1 ori (sequence partly withheld): f1 bacteriophage origin of replication; arrow indicates direction of (+) strand synthesis
   8541..8698    -  CDS            lacZα (fragment): LacZα fragment of β-galactosidase; lacZ fragment
