[The description below was written by a language model from this plasmid's Addgene catalogue record and pLannotate feature annotations shown in this document.]
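Description:
Sema3b(L)-AP-His is a mammalian expression plasmid built on the pCMVi-SV40ori backbone that produces mouse Semaphorin 3B as a secreted fusion to alkaline phosphatase and a 6X histidine tag. It is propagated in E. coli as a high-copy plasmid through a ColE1/pUC-type origin with ampicillin selection (β-lactamase under its own promoter). An f1 phage origin and small remnants of rop, bom and lacZα are also annotated as backbone leftovers. An SV40 enhancer/early promoter region, which contains the SV40 origin implied by the backbone name, would permit episomal amplification in cells expressing large T antigen.

The expression cassette consists of the human CMV immediate early enhancer and promoter followed by CMV intron A, which generally boosts transcript processing and expression. Next comes the 2,181 bp Sema3b insert, cloned between NotI and AscI sites that both remain intact. The insert is the "long" form of the protein, truncated at the P3 cleavage site. The automated annotation labels this reading frame by similarity to human SEMA3B, but the catalogue entry identifies it as the mouse gene. Downstream and in the same orientation lies human placental secreted alkaline phosphatase, supplied by the backbone along with the His tag, and the unit ends with an SV40 polyadenylation signal. The His tag itself is not separately annotated in the feature table.

The AP moiety provides an enzymatic readout for detecting bound protein, and the His tag allows capture or purification. This fits the associated study, an extracellular biochemical interaction screen examining neuronal recognition proteins in the retina.
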