Addgene plasmid #72013: Sema3b(L)-AP-His
Purpose: Expresses the Sema3B protein (truncated at cleavage site P3; ie, long), C-terminally fused to alkaline phosphatase + 6X histidine tag.
Depositing lab: Woj Wojtowicz. Depositing organization: University of California, Berkeley. Publication: An extracellular biochemical screen reveals that FLRTs and Unc5s mediate neuronal subtype recognition in the retina. Visser JJ, Cheng Y, Perry SC, Chastain AB, Parsa B, Masri SS, Ray TA, Kay JN, Wojtowicz WM. Elife. 2015 Dec 3;4. pii: e08149. doi: 10.7554/eLife.08149. PubMed 26633812.
Backbone
  Vector backbone: pCMVi-SV40ori
  Vector type: Mammalian Expression
Growth in bacteria
  Bacterial resistance: Ampicillin, 100 μg/mL
  Growth temperature: 37°C
  Growth strain: DH5alpha
  Copy number: High Copy
Gene/Insert
  Gene/Insert name: Sema3b (alt names: Semaphorin 3B; NCBI gene ID 20347; Reference sequence NM_001042779.2)
  Species: M. musculus (mouse)
  Insert size (bp): 2181
  Entrez Gene: Sema3b (a.k.a. LUCA, Se, SemA, Semaa, sem, sema5, semaV)
  Promoter: CMV
  Tag / fusion protein: AP-His (C terminal on backbone)
  Cloning method: Restriction Enzyme; 5′ cloning site NotI (not destroyed); 3′ cloning site AscI (not destroyed)
  Sequencing primers: 5′ GTCAGAGGTAACTCCCGTTGC; 3′ GAGGTTCTTGGCGGCTGTC
Terms and licenses: Academic/Nonprofit Terms; Industry Terms: Not Available to Industry
How to cite: Sema3b(L)-AP-His was a gift from Woj Wojtowicz (Addgene plasmid # 72013 ; http://n2t.net/addgene:72013 ; RRID:Addgene_72013)
