>Addgene plasmid #72013 | Sema3b(L)-AP-His | addgene partial sequence | sequence record 136334 | pMRB101-F 5'-aagatgcaggcagctgagtt-3'
ACGGTGGAGGGCAGTGTAGTCTGAGCAGTACTCGTTGCTGCCGCGCGCGCCACCAGACATAATAGCTGAC
AGACTAACAGACTGTTCCTTTCCATGGGTCTTTTCTGCAGAAGCTTGAATTCTCGAGGATCCGCGGCCGC
GCCACCATGGGGCGGGCTGAGGCCGCCGCCATGATCCCAGGCCTGGCCCTTCTCTGGGTAGCAGGGCTAG
GGGATACTGCCCCTAACCTTCCCCGCCTTCGGCTCTCCTTTCAAGAATTACAGGCCCGGCATGGTGTCCG
AACCTTCAGGCTGGAGCGGACCTGCTGTTATGAAGCCTTGCTGGTGGATGAGGAGCGTGGACGCCTGTTT
GTGGGTGCTGAGAACCACGTGGCTTCCCTCAGCCTGGACAACATCAGCAAGCGAGCCAAGAAGCTGGCCT
GGCCCGCCCCCGTGGAATGGCGTGAAGAATGCAACTGGGCAGGGAAGGACATTGGTACCGAGTGCATGAA
CTTCGTGAAGCTGCTGCACACCTACAACCACACCCACTTGCTGGCCTGTGGCACAGGGGCTTTCCACCCA
ACCTGTGCCTTTGTGGAGGTGGGCCACCGGCTGGAGGAACCCATGCTTCAACTGGACCGGAGGAAACTTG
AGGACGGCAAGGGGAAGACTCCTTATGACCCAAGGCATCGGGCTGCCTCGGTGCTGGTGGGGGAAGAACT
GTATTCTGGGGTGACAGCAGACCTTATGGGCCGGGACTTTACCATCTTTCGAAGCCTTGGTCAGAATCCG
AGTCTCCGAACAGAGCC
