>Addgene plasmid #72013 | Sema3b(L)-AP-His | addgene partial sequence | sequence record 136382 | SV40pA-R 5'-GAAATTTGTGATGCTATTGC-3'
ATAAGATCTCTAGATTAATGGTGATGGTGATGATGACCCGGGTGCGCGGCGTCGGTGGTGCCGGCGGGGG
GCGCCAGGTCGCAGGCGGTGTAGGGCTCCAGGCAGGCGGCGAAGGCCATGACGTGCGCTATGAAGGTCTG
CTCCTGCACGCCGTGAACCAGGTGCGCCTGCGGGCCGCGCGCGAACACCGCCACGTCCTCGCCTGCGTGG
GTCTCTTCGTCCAGGGGCACTGCTGACTGCTGCCGATACTCGGGGCTCCCGCTCTCGCTCTCGGTAACAT
CCGGCCGGGCGCCGTCCTTGAGCACATAGCCTGGACCGTTTCCGTATAGGAGGACCGTGTAGGCCTTCCT
GTCCCGGGCCTTGCCAGGGGCCAGCCCGAAGATGGAGCTCCCTCGCAGGGGGTAGCCTCCGAAGGAGAAG
ACGTGGGAGTGGTCGGCAGTGACGAGGCTCAGCGTGTCCTCCTCGCTGGTGAGCTGGCCCGCCCTCTCAA
TGGCGTCGTCGAACATGATCGTCTCAGTCAGTGCCCGGTAAGCCCTGCTTTCATGATGACCATGGTCGAT
GCGACCACCCTCCACGAAGAGGAAGAAGCCGCGGGGGTTCCTGCTCAGCAGGCGCAGGGCAGCCTCTGTC
ATCTCCATCAGGGAGGGGTCCAGTGTGGAGTCTCGGTGGATCTCGTATTTCATGTCTCCAGGCTCAAAGA
GACCCATGAGATGGGTCACAGACGGGTCCAGGGAAGCCTGCATGAGCTCAGTGCGGTTCCACACATACCG
GGCACCCTGGCGCTTCGCCAGCCATTCCTGCACCAGATTCTTCCCGTCCAGCCTGGTCCCACCTTGGCTG
TAGTCATCTGG
